Addgene plasmid #148195: pnEK-NvH-DmeIF4E_Z
Purpose: Bacterial Expression of DmeIF4E
Depositing lab: Elisa Izaurralde. Depositing organization: Max Planck Institute for Developmental Biology. Publication: 4E-BPs require non-canonical 4E-binding motifs and a lateral surface of eIF4E to repress translation. Igreja C, Peter D, Weiler C, Izaurralde E. Nat Commun. 2014 Sep 2;5:4790. doi: 10.1038/ncomms5790. PubMed 25179781.
Backbone
  Vector backbone: Unknown
  Vector type: Bacterial Expression
Growth in bacteria
  Bacterial resistance: Kanamycin, 50 μg/mL
  Growth temperature: 37°C
  Growth strain: DH5alpha
  Copy number: Low Copy
Gene/Insert
  Gene/Insert name: DmeIF4E
  Species: D. melanogaster (fly)
  Mutation: 3 silent mutations compared to the sequence given by NCBI:NM_168333.1
  Cloning method: Unknown
Terms and licenses: Academic/Nonprofit Terms; Industry Terms: Not Available to Industry
Depositor comments: Plasmids from this collection were made available to the research community and donated after the lab closed. Please note that the sequence provided by the depositing laboratory may be theoretical/predicted or based on Sanger sequencing results. There may be discrepancies between sequencing results obtained by Addgene and the depositor sequence. If an Addgene verified sequence is not available, please contact before placing your order to request that our lab fully sequence the plasmid.
How to cite: pnEK-NvH-DmeIF4E_Z was a gift from Elisa Izaurralde (Addgene plasmid # 148195 ; http://n2t.net/addgene:148195 ; RRID:Addgene_148195)
