[The description below was written by a language model from this plasmid's Addgene catalogue record and pLannotate feature annotations shown in this document.]
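Description:
pnEK-NvH-DmeIF4E_Z is a 6,035-nt bacterial expression plasmid for producing Drosophila melanogaster eIF4E, the mRNA cap-binding translation initiation factor, in E. coli. The catalogue lists the backbone as unknown, but the annotated features show a pET-style layout. It has a ColE1/pBR322-type origin with the bom mobility region and the rop gene, which keeps copy number low and agrees with the "low copy" catalogue entry. It also carries an f1 phage origin and a kanamycin resistance gene (aminoglycoside phosphotransferase) for selection. Short tetracycline-resistance fragments and a predicted E. coli open reading frame appear to be non-functional pBR322 remnants.

The expression cassette consists of a T7 promoter followed directly by a lac operator, the phage T7 gene 10 ribosome binding site, the coding region and a T7 terminator. A lacI gene under its own promoter supplies the repressor. Transcription therefore depends on a host that provides T7 RNA polymerase and is induced with IPTG. The eIF4E1 coding sequence is annotated as a fragment, so the insert may not match the full reference protein. The record notes three silent mutations relative to the NCBI reference transcript.

Just upstream of the insert is a very short match to a composite tag that includes His and TEV-cleavage elements. This may reflect an N-terminal purification tag, but the record does not define the tag or any cleavage site. A small downstream match to a T7 gene 10B-derived tag sits before the terminator and is probably vector-derived sequence.

The plasmid comes from a study of how 4E-binding proteins engage eIF4E to repress translation, which suggests it was used to make recombinant eIF4E protein. The deposited sequence may be theoretical rather than fully verified.
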