Features (pLannotate 1.2.2; 19 found; start..end, strand, type, name):
     12..467     +  rep_origin     f1 ori (sequence partly withheld): f1 bacteriophage origin of replication; arrow indicates direction of (+) strand synthesis
    494..551     +  promoter       AmpR promoter (fragment): bla
    560..1375    -  CDS            KanR: aminoglycoside phosphotransferase; aph(3')-Ia; confers resistance to kanamycin in bacteria or G418 (Geneticin®) in eukaryotes
   1497..2085    +  rep_origin     ori: high-copy-number ColE1/pMB1/pBR322/pUC origin of replication
   2271..2413    -  misc_feature   bom: basis of mobility region from pBR322
   2515..2706    -  CDS            rop: Rop protein, which maintains plasmids at low copy number; rop
   2723..3103    +  CDS            YPB1_ECOLX: Protein predicted: Swiss-Prot protein existence level 4. From Escherichia coli.
   3175..3466    -  CDS            TcR (fragment): tetracycline efflux protein; tet; confers resistance to tetracycline
   3481..3502    -  protein_bind   CAP binding site: CAP binding activates transcription in the presence of cAMP. E. coli catabolite activator protein
   3515..4597    -  CDS            lacI: lac repressor; lacI; The lac repressor binds to the lac operator to inhibit transcription in E. coli. This inhibition can be relieved by adding lactose or isopropyl-β-D-thiogalactopyranoside (IPTG).
   4598..4675    -  promoter       lacI promoter: lacI
   4683..4962    -  CDS            TcR (fragment): tetracycline efflux protein; tet; confers resistance to tetracycline
   4984..5002    +  promoter       T7 promoter: promoter for bacteriophage T7 RNA polymerase
   5003..5027    +  protein_bind   lac operator: The lac repressor binds to the lac operator to inhibit transcription in E. coli. This inhibition can be relieved by adding lactose or isopropyl-β-D-thiogalactopyranoside (IPTG). lac repressor encoded by lacI
   5042..5064    +  RBS            RBS: efficient ribosome binding site from bacteriophage T7 gene 10 (Olins and Rangwala, 1989)
   5083..5099    +  CDS            capTEV™ (fragment): composite tag for in vivo biotinylation, TEV protease cleavage, and 6xHis tagging
   5167..5889    +  CDS            eIF4E1 (fragment): IF4E_DROME - Also known as eIF-4E From Drosophila melanogaster (Fruit fly).
   5906..5955    +  CDS            SET1 (fragment): solubility-enhancement tag derived from T7 phage gene 10B
   5963..6010    +  terminator     T7 terminator: transcription terminator for bacteriophage T7 RNA polymerase
>Addgene plasmid #148195 | pnEK-NvH-DmeIF4E_Z | depositor full sequence | sequence record 290643 | Full Sequence
TGGCGAATGGG
[124 nt withheld, positions 12-135]
C
[91 nt withheld, positions 137-227]
A
[49 nt withheld, positions 229-277]
CCTTTGACGTTGGAGTCCACGTTCTTT
[37 nt withheld, positions 305-341]
ACCCTATCTCGGTCTATTCTTTTGATTTATAAGGGATTTTGCCGATTTCGGCCTATTGGTTAAAAAATGA
GCTGATTTAACAAAAATTTAACGCGAATTTTAACAAAATATTAACGTTTACAATTTCAGGTGGCACTTTT
CGGGGAAATGTGCGCGGAACCCCTATTTGTTTATTTTTCTAAATACATTCAAATATGTATCCGCTCATGA
ATTAATTCTTAGAAAAACTCATCGAGCATCAAATGAAACTGCAATTTATTCATATCAGGATTATCAATAC
CATATTTTTGAAAAAGCCGTTTCTGTAATGAAGGAGAAAACTCACCGAGGCAGTTCCATAGGATGGCAAG
ATCCTGGTATCGGTCTGCGATTCCGACTCGTCCAACATCAATACAACCTATTAATTTCCCCTCGTCAAAA
ATAAGGTTATCAAGTGAGAAATCACCATGAGTGACGACTGAATCCGGTGAGAATGGCAAAAGTTTATGCA
TTTCTTTCCAGACTTGTTCAACAGGCCAGCCATTACGCTCGTCATCAAAATCACTCGCATCAACCAAACC
GTTATTCATTCGTGATTGCGCCTGAGCGAGACGAAATACGCGATCGCTGTTAAAAGGACAATTACAAACA
GGAATCGAATGCAACCGGCGCAGGAACACTGCCAGCGCATCAACAATATTTTCACCTGAATCAGGATATT
CTTCTAATACCTGGAATGCTGTTTTCCCGGGGATCGCAGTGGTGAGTAACCATGCATCATCAGGAGTACG
GATAAAATGCTTGATGGTCGGAAGAGGCATAAATTCCGTCAGCCAGTTTAGTCTGACCATCTCATCTGTA
ACATCATTGGCAACGCTACCTTTGCCATGTTTCAGAAACAACTCTGGCGCATCGGGCTTCCCATACAATC
GATAGATTGTCGCACCTGATTGCCCGACATTATCGCGAGCCCATTTATACCCATATAAATCAGCATCCAT
GTTGGAATTTAATCGCGGCCTAGAGCAAGACGTTTCCCGTTGAATATGGCTCATAACACCCCTTGTATTA
CTGTTTATGTAAGCAGACAGTTTTATTGTTCATGACCAAAATCCCTTAACGTGAGTTTTCGTTCCACTGA
GCGTCAGACCCCGTAGAAAAGATCAAAGGATCTTCTTGAGATCCTTTTTTTCTGCGCGTAATCTGCTGCT
TGCAAACAAAAAAACCACCGCTACCAGCGGTGGTTTGTTTGCCGGATCAAGAGCTACCAACTCTTTTTCC
GAAGGTAACTGGCTTCAGCAGAGCGCAGATACCAAATACTGTCCTTCTAGTGTAGCCGTAGTTAGGCCAC
CACTTCAAGAACTCTGTAGCACCGCCTACATACCTCGCTCTGCTAATCCTGTTACCAGTGGCTGCTGCCA
GTGGCGATAAGTCGTGTCTTACCGGGTTGGACTCAAGACGATAGTTACCGGATAAGGCGCAGCGGTCGGG
CTGAACGGGGGGTTCGTGCACACAGCCCAGCTTGGAGCGAACGACCTACACCGAACTGAGATACCTACAG
CGTGAGCTATGAGAAAGCGCCACGCTTCCCGAAGGGAGAAAGGCGGACAGGTATCCGGTAAGCGGCAGGG
TCGGAACAGGAGAGCGCACGAGGGAGCTTCCAGGGGGAAACGCCTGGTATCTTTATAGTCCTGTCGGGTT
TCGCCACCTCTGACTTGAGCGTCGATTTTTGTGATGCTCGTCAGGGGGGCGGAGCCTATGGAAAAACGCC
AGCAACGCGGCCTTTTTACGGTTCCTGGCCTTTTGCTGGCCTTTTGCTCACATGTTCTTTCCTGCGTTAT
CCCCTGATTCTGTGGATAACCGTATTACCGCCTTTGAGTGAGCTGATACCGCTCGCCGCAGCCGAACGAC
CGAGCGCAGCGAGTCAGTGAGCGAGGAAGCGGAAGAGCGCCTGATGCGGTATTTTCTCCTTACGCATCTG
TGCGGTATTTCACACCGCATATATGGTGCACTCTCAGTACAATCTGCTCTGATGCCGCATAGTTAAGCCA
GTATACACTCCGCTATCGCTACGTGACTGGGTCATGGCTGCGCCCCGACACCCGCCAACACCCGCTGACG
CGCCCTGACGGGCTTGTCTGCTCCCGGCATCCGCTTACAGACAAGCTGTGACCGTCTCCGGGAGCTGCAT
GTGTCAGAGGTTTTCACCGTCATCACCGAAACGCGCGAGGCAGCTGCGGTAAAGCTCATCAGCGTGGTCG
TGAAGCGATTCACAGATGTCTGCCTGTTCATCCGCGTCCAGCTCGTTGAGTTTCTCCAGAAGCGTTAATG
TCTGGCTTCTGATAAAGCGGGCCATGTTAAGGGCGGTTTTTTCCTGTTTGGTCACTGATGCCTCCGTGTA
AGGGGGATTTCTGTTCATGGGGGTAATGATACCGATGAAACGAGAGAGGATGCTCACGATACGGGTTACT
GATGATGAACATGCCCGGTTACTGGAACGTTGTGAGGGTAAACAACTGGCGGTATGGATGCGGCGGGACC
AGAGAAAAATCACTCAGGGTCAATGCCAGCGCTTCGTTAATACAGATGTAGGTGTTCCACAGGGTAGCCA
GCAGCATCCTGCGATGCAGATCCGGAACATAATGGTGCAGGGCGCTGACTTCCGCGTTTCCAGACTTTAC
GAAACACGGAAACCGAAGACCATTCATGTTGTTGCTCAGGTCGCAGACGTTTTGCAGCAGCAGTCGCTTC
ACGTTCGCTCGCGTATCGGTGATTCATTCTGCTAACCAGTAAGGCAACCCCGCCAGCCTAGCCGGGTCCT
CAACGACAGGAGCACGATCATGCGCACCCGTGGGGCCGCCATGCCGGCGATAATGGCCTGCTTCTCGCCG
AAACGTTTGGTGGCGGGACCAGTGACGAAGGCTTGAGCGAGGGCGTGCAAGATTCCGAATACCGCAAGCG
ACAGGCCGATCATCGTCGCGCTCCAGCGAAAGCGGTCCTCGCCGAAAATGACCCAGAGCGCTGCCGGCAC
CTGTCCTACGAGTTGCATGATAAAGAAGACAGTCATAAGTGCGGCGACGATAGTCATGCCCCGCGCCCAC
CGGAAGGAGCTGACTGGGTTGAAGGCTCTCAAGGGCATCGGTCGAGATCCCGGTGCCTAATGAGTGAGCT
AACTTACATTAATTGCGTTGCGCTCACTGCCCGCTTTCCAGTCGGGAAACCTGTCGTGCCAGCTGCATTA
ATGAATCGGCCAACGCGCGGGGAGAGGCGGTTTGCGTATTGGGCGCCAGGGTGGTTTTTCTTTTCACCAG
TGAGACGGGCAACAGCTGATTGCCCTTCACCGCCTGGCCCTGAGAGAGTTGCAGCAAGCGGTCCACGCTG
GTTTGCCCCAGCAGGCGAAAATCCTGTTTGATGGTGGTTAACGGCGGGATATAACATGAGCTGTCTTCGG
TATCGTCGTATCCCACTACCGAGATATCCGCACCAACGCGCAGCCCGGACTCGGTAATGGCGCGCATTGC
GCCCAGCGCCATCTGATCGTTGGCAACCAGCATCGCAGTGGGAACGATGCCCTCATTCAGCATTTGCATG
GTTTGTTGAAAACCGGACATGGCACTCCAGTCGCCTTCCCGTTCCGCTATCGGCTGAATTTGATTGCGAG
TGAGATATTTATGCCAGCCAGCCAGACGCAGACGCGCCGAGACAGAACTTAATGGGCCCGCTAACAGCGC
GATTTGCTGGTGACCCAATGCGACCAGATGCTCCACGCCCAGTCGCGTACCGTCTTCATGGGAGAAAATA
ATACTGTTGATGGGTGTCTGGTCAGAGACATCAAGAAATAACGCCGGAACATTAGTGCAGGCAGCTTCCA
CAGCAATGGCATCCTGGTCATCCAGCGGATAGTTAATGATCAGCCCACTGACGCGTTGCGCGAGAAGATT
GTGCACCGCCGCTTTACAGGCTTCGACGCCGCTTCGTTCTACCATCGACACCACCACGCTGGCACCCAGT
TGATCGGCGCGAGATTTAATCGCCGCGACAATTTGCGACGGCGCGTGCAGGGCCAGACTGGAGGTGGCAA
CGCCAATCAGCAACGACTGTTTGCCCGCCAGTTGTTGTGCCACGCGGTTGGGAATGTAATTCAGCTCCGC
CATCGCCGCTTCCACTTTTTCCCGCGTTTTCGCAGAAACGTGGCTGGCCTGGTTCACCACGCGGGAAACG
GTCTGATAAGAGACACCGGCATACTCTGCGACATCGTATAACGTTACTGGTTTCACATTCACCACCCTGA
ATTGACTCTCTTCCGGGCGCTATCATGCCATACCGCGAAAGGTTTTGCGCCATTCGATGGTGTCCGGGAT
CTCGACGCTCTCCCTTATGCGACTCCTGCATTAGGAAGCAGCCCAGTAGTAGGTTGAGGCCGTTGAGCAC
CGCCGCCGCAAGGAATGGTGCATGCAAGGAGATGGCGCCCAACAGTCCCCCGGCCACGGGGCCTGCCACC
ATACCCACGCCGAAACAAGCGCTCATGAGCCCGAAGTGGCGAGCCCGATCTTCCCCATCGGTGATGTCGG
CGATATAGGCGCCAGCAACCGCACCTGTGGCGCCGGTGATGCCGGCCACGATGCGTCCGGCGTAGAGGAT
CGAGATCTCGATCCCGCGAAATTAATACGACTCACTATAGGGGAATTGTGAGCGGATAACAATTCCCCAC
TAGTAATAATTTTGTTTAACTTTAAGAAGGAGATATACCATGGGCAGCAGCCATCATCATCATCATCACG
ATTACGATATCCCAACGACCGAAAACCTTTACTTCCAGGGCCATATGGTAGTGTTGGAGACGGAGAAGAC
CAGCGCCCCCAGCACCGAGCAGGGTCGTCCGGAACCACCAACTTCGGCTGCAGCGCCCGCCGAGGCTAAG
GATGTCAAGCCCAAGGAGGACCCACAGGAGACTGGTGAACCAGCAGGCAACACTGCAACCACTACTGCTC
CTGCCGGCGACGATGCTGTGCGCACCGAGCATTTATACAAACACCCGCTCATGAATGTCTGGACGCTGTG
GTACCTTGAAAACGATCGGTCCAAGTCCTGGGAGGACATGCAAAACGAGATCACCAGCTTCGATACCGTC
GAGGACTTCTGGAGCCTATACAACCACATCAAGCCCCCATCAGAGATCAAGCTGGGTAGTGACTACTCGC
TATTCAAGAAGAACATTCGTCCCATGTGGGAGGATGCAGCCAACAAACAGGGCGGTCGTTGGGTAATTAC
CCTTAACAAAAGCTCCAAGACCGATCTGGATAACCTATGGCTCGATGTGCTGCTCTGCCTGATTGGTGAG
GCCTTCGATCACTCCGATCAGATCTGCGGCGCTGTTATAAACATTCGCGGCAAGAGCAACAAGATATCCA
TCTGGACTGCCGACGGAAACAACGAGGAAGCTGCCCTTGAGATTGGTCACAAGCTGCGCGATGCCTTGCG
TCTGGGACGCAACAACTCGCTGCAGTATCAGTTGCACAAGGACACGATGGTCAAGCAGGGCTCCAACGTG
AAATCGATCTACACTTTGTAGTAAGGATCCTAAAGCTGCTAACAAAGCCCGAAAGGAAGCTGAGTTGGCT
GCTGCCACCGCTGAGCAATAACTAGCATAACCCCTTGGGGCCTCTAAACGGGTCTTGAGGGGTTTTTTGC
TGAAAGGAGGAACTATATCCGGAT
